Addgene plasmid #86428: pEGFP-C1-AR Q48
Purpose: Fluorescent human androgen receptor (fused to EGFP) with expanded polyglutamine region
Depositing lab: Michael Mancini. Depositing organization: Baylor College of Medicine. Publication: Polyglutamine-expanded androgen receptors form aggregates that sequester heat shock proteins, proteasome components and SRC-1, and are suppressed by the HDJ-2 chaperone. Stenoien DL, Cummings CJ, Adams HP, Mancini MG, Patel K, DeMartino GN, Marcelli M, Weigel NL, Mancini MA. Hum Mol Genet. 1999 May . 8(5):731-41. 10.1093/hmg/8.5.731 PubMed 10196362.
Backbone
  Vector backbone: pEGFP-C1
  Backbone manufacturer: Clontech (Takara)
  Backbone size w/o insert (bp): 4731
  Total vector size (bp): 8026
  Modifications to backbone: none
  Vector type: Mammalian Expression
  Selectable markers: Neomycin (select with G418)
Growth in bacteria
  Bacterial resistance: Kanamycin, 50 μg/mL
  Growth temperature: 37°C
  Growth strain: XL1 Blue
  Growth instructions: New plasmid preps must be sequenced to verify (there can be loss or addition of poly-glutamine repeats).
  Copy number: High Copy
Gene/Insert
  Gene/Insert name: Androgen receptor (AR)
  Species: H. sapiens (human)
  Insert size (bp): 2850
  Mutation: Poly-glutamine expansion, G130D
  GenBank ID: NM_000044.4
  Entrez Gene: AR (a.k.a. AIS, AR8, DHTR, HUMARA, HYSP1, KD, NR3C4, SBMA, SMAX1, TFM)
  Promoter: CMV
  Tag / fusion protein: EGFP (N terminal on backbone)
  Cloning method: Restriction Enzyme; 5′ cloning site Xma I (not destroyed); 3′ cloning site BglII (destroyed during cloning)
  Sequencing primers: 5′ EGFP-C
Terms and licenses: Academic/Nonprofit Terms; Industry Terms: Not Available to Industry
Depositor comments: Addgene's sequencing results found that this plasmid carries an extra Q in the poly-glutamine expansion bring the total to 49 rather than 48 and found a G130D mutation compared to NCBI reference sequences. These mutations are not known to affect plasmid function.
How to cite: pEGFP-C1-AR Q48 was a gift from Michael Mancini (Addgene plasmid # 86428 ; http://n2t.net/addgene:86428 ; RRID:Addgene_86428)
