[The description below was written by a language model from this plasmid's Addgene catalogue record and pLannotate feature annotations shown in this document.]
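Description:
pEGFP-C1-AR Q48 is a mammalian expression plasmid built on the Clontech pEGFP-C1 backbone that produces the human androgen receptor (AR) as an N-terminal EGFP fusion carrying an expanded polyglutamine tract. Transcription is driven by the human cytomegalovirus immediate early enhancer and promoter. The EGFP coding sequence is followed by a short remnant of the multiple cloning site and then the AR open reading frame, so the two are expressed as a single fluorescent protein, with an SV40 polyadenylation signal downstream. The insert was placed by restriction cloning between an XmaI site, which is retained, and a BglII site, which was destroyed.

The plasmid replicates in bacteria from a high-copy ColE1/pUC-type origin and also carries an f1 phage origin. A single Tn5 aminoglycoside phosphotransferase gene serves both hosts. It is read from a bacterial (bla) promoter to give kanamycin resistance in E. coli, and from the SV40 enhancer/early promoter, with an HSV TK polyadenylation signal, to allow G418 selection of transfected mammalian cells.

Although the construct is named for 48 glutamines, repository sequencing found 49, along with a G130D substitution relative to the reference sequence; neither difference is known to affect function. The record also cautions that the repeat length can drift during propagation. The sequenced record is 8,014 nt, slightly shorter than the catalogued total of 8,026 bp. Polyglutamine expansion in AR is associated with spinal and bulbar muscular atrophy. According to the associated publication title, expanded receptors of this kind form aggregates that sequester heat shock proteins, proteasome components and SRC-1, and this aggregation is suppressed by the HDJ-2 chaperone. The EGFP fusion allows the expanded receptor's localization and aggregation to be visualized by fluorescence in mammalian cells.
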