Features (pLannotate 1.2.2; 15 found; start..end, strand, type, name):
     67..370     +  enhancer       CMV enhancer: human cytomegalovirus immediate early enhancer
    371..574     +  promoter       CMV promoter: human cytomegalovirus (CMV) immediate early promoter
    619..1335    +  CDS            EGFP: EGFP is a basic (constitutively fluorescent) green fluorescent protein published in 1996, derived from Aequorea victoria. It is reported to be a rapidly-maturing weak dimer with moderate acid sensitivity.
   1336..1386    +  misc_feature   MCS (fragment): multiple cloning site
   1387..4215    +  CDS            AR: ANDR_HUMAN - Also known as DHTR, NR3C4. Experimental evidence at protein level: Swiss-Prot protein existence level 1. [Isoform 4]: Lacks the C-terminal ligand-binding domain and may therefore constitutively activate the transcription of a specific set of genes independently of steroid hormones. From Homo sapiens (Human).
   4701..4785    +  CDS            large T antigen (fragment): large T antigen from SV40 (simian virus 40)
   4808..4929    +  polyA_signal   SV40 poly(A) signal: SV40 polyadenylation signal
   4963..5391    -  rep_origin     f1 ori (sequence partly withheld): f1 bacteriophage origin of replication; arrow indicates direction of (+) strand synthesis
   5418..5522    +  promoter       AmpR promoter: bla
   5524..5881    +  promoter       SV40 promoter: SV40 enhancer and early promoter
   5916..6710    +  CDS            NeoR/KanR: aminoglycoside phosphotransferase from Tn5; aph(3')-II (or nptII); confers resistance to neomycin, kanamycin, and G418 (Geneticin®)
   6731..6883    +  CDS            ble (fragment): BLE_KLEPN - Experimental evidence at protein level: Swiss-Prot protein existence level 1. Binding protein with a strong affinity to the bleomycin family of antibiotics. Binds to CL990; an antimitotic-antibiotic compound. From Klebsiella pneumoniae.
   6942..6989    +  polyA_signal   HSV TK poly(A) signal: herpes simplex virus thymidine kinase polyadenylation signal (Cole and Stacy, 1985)
   7080..7096    -  polyA_signal   bGH poly(A) signal (fragment): bovine growth hormone polyadenylation signal
   7318..7906    +  rep_origin     ori: high-copy-number ColE1/pMB1/pBR322/pUC origin of replication
>Addgene plasmid #86428 | pEGFP-C1-AR Q48 | addgene full sequence | sequence record 378065 | Addgene NGS Result
ATGCATTAGTTATTAATAGTAATCAATTACGGGGTCATTAGTTCATAGCCCATATATGGAGTTCCGCGTT
ACATAACTTACGGTAAATGGCCCGCCTGGCTGACCGCCCAACGACCCCCGCCCATTGACGTCAATAATGA
CGTATGTTCCCATAGTAACGCCAATAGGGACTTTCCATTGACGTCAATGGGTGGAGTATTTACGGTAAAC
TGCCCACTTGGCAGTACATCAAGTGTATCATATGCCAAGTACGCCCCCTATTGACGTCAATGACGGTAAA
TGGCCCGCCTGGCATTATGCCCAGTACATGACCTTATGGGACTTTCCTACTTGGCAGTACATCTACGTAT
TAGTCATCGCTATTACCATGGTGATGCGGTTTTGGCAGTACATCAATGGGCGTGGATAGCGGTTTGACTC
ACGGGGATTTCCAAGTCTCCACCCCATTGACGTCAATGGGAGTTTGTTTTGGCACCAAAATCAACGGGAC
TTTCCAAAATGTCGTAACAACTCCGCCCCATTGACGCAAATGGGCGGTAGGCGTGTACGGTGGGAGGTCT
ATATAAGCAGAGCTGGTTTAGTGAACCGTCAGATCCGCTAGCGCTACCGGTCGCCACCATGGTGAGCAAG
GGCGAGGAGCTGTTCACCGGGGTGGTGCCCATCCTGGTCGAGCTGGACGGCGACGTAAACGGCCACAAGT
TCAGCGTGTCCGGCGAGGGCGAGGGCGATGCCACCTACGGCAAGCTGACCCTGAAGTTCATCTGCACCAC
CGGCAAGCTGCCCGTGCCCTGGCCCACCCTCGTGACCACCCTGACCTACGGCGTGCAGTGCTTCAGCCGC
TACCCCGACCACATGAAGCAGCACGACTTCTTCAAGTCCGCCATGCCCGAAGGCTACGTCCAGGAGCGCA
CCATCTTCTTCAAGGACGACGGCAACTACAAGACCCGCGCCGAGGTGAAGTTCGAGGGCGACACCCTGGT
GAACCGCATCGAGCTGAAGGGCATCGACTTCAAGGAGGACGGCAACATCCTGGGGCACAAGCTGGAGTAC
AACTACAACAGCCACAACGTCTATATCATGGCCGACAAGCAGAAGAACGGCATCAAGGTGAACTTCAAGA
TCCGCCACAACATCGAGGACGGCAGCGTGCAGCTCGCCGACCACTACCAGCAGAACACCCCCATCGGCGA
CGGCCCCGTGCTGCTGCCCGACAACCACTACCTGAGCACCCAGTCCGCCCTGAGCAAAGACCCCAACGAG
AAGCGCGATCACATGGTCCTGCTGGAGTTCGTGACCGCCGCCGGGATCACTCTCGGCATGGACGAGCTGT
ACAAGTCCGGACTCAGATCTCGAGCTCAAGCTTCGAATTCTGCAGTCGACGGTACCATGGAAGTGCAGTT
AGGGCTGGGAAGGGTCTACCCTCGGCCGCCGTCCAAGACCTACCGAGGAGCTTTCCAGAATCTGTTCCAG
AGCGTGCGCGAAGTGATCCAGAACCCGGGCCCCAGGCACCCAGAGGCCGCGAGCGCAGCACCTCCCGGCG
CCAGTTTGCTGCTGCAGCAGCAGCAGCAGCAGCAGCAGCAGCAGCAGCAGCAGCAGCAGCAGCAGCAGCA
GCAGCAGCAGCAGCAGCAGCAGCAGCAGCAGCAGCAGCAGCAGCAGCAGCAGCAGCAGCAGCAGCAGCAG
CAGCAGCAGCAGCAGCAGCAAGAGACTAGCCCCAGGCAGCAGCAGCAGGGTGAGGATGGTTCTCCCCAAG
CCCATCGTAGAGGCCCCACAGGCTACCTGGTCCTGGATGAGGAACAGCAACCTTCACAGCCGCAGTCGGC
CCTGGAGTGCCACCCCGAGAGAGATTGCGTCCCAGAGCCTGGAGCCGCCGTGGCCGCCAGCAAGGGGCTG
CCGCAGCAGCTGCCAGCACCTCCGGACGAGGATGACTCAGCTGCCCCATCCACGTTGTCCCTGCTGGGCC
CCACTTTCCCCGGCTTAAGCAGCTGCTCCGCTGACCTTAAAGACATCCTGAGCGAGGCCAGCACCATGCA
ACTCCTTCAGCAACAGCAGCAGGAAGCAGTATCCGAAGGCAGCAGCAGCGGGAGAGCGAGGGAGGCCTCG
GGGGCTCCCACTTCCTCCAAGGACAATTACTTAGGGGGCACTTCGACCATTTCTGACAACGCCAAGGAGT
TGTGTAAGGCAGTGTCGGTGTCCATGGGCCTGGGTGTGGAGGCGTTGGAGCATCTGAGTCCAGGGGAACA
GCTTCGGGGGGATTGCATGTACGCCCCACTTTTGGGAGTTCCACCCGCTGTGCGTCCCACTCCTTGTGCC
CCATTGGCCGAATGCAAAGGTTCTCTGCTAGACGACAGCGCAGGCAAGAGCACTGAAGATACTGCTGAGT
ATTCCCCTTTCAAGGGAGGTTACACCAAAGGGCTAGAAGGCGAGAGCCTAGGCTGCTCTGGCAGCGCTGC
AGCAGGGAGCTCCGGGACACTTGAACTGCCGTCTACCCTGTCTCTCTACAAGTCCGGAGCACTGGACGAG
GCAGCTGCGTACCAGAGTCGCGACTACTACAACTTTCCACTGGCTCTGGCCGGACCGCCGCCCCCTCCGC
CGCCTCCCCATCCCCACGCTCGCATCAAGCTGGAGAACCCGCTGGACTACGGCAGCGCCTGGGCGGCTGC
GGCGGCGCAGTGCCGCTATGGGGACCTGGCGAGCCTGCATGGCGCGGGTGCAGCGGGACCCGGTTCTGGG
TCACCCTCAGCCGCCGCTTCCTCATCCTGGCACACTCTCTTCACAGCCGAAGAAGGCCAGTTGTATGGAC
CGTGTGGTGGTGGTGGGGGTGGTGGCGGCGGCGGCGGCGGCGGCGGCGGCGGCGGCGGCGGCGGCGGCGG
CGGCGAGGCGGGAGCTGTAGCCCCCTACGGCTACACTCGGCCCCCTCAGGGGCTGGCGGGCCAGGAAAGC
GACTTCACCGCACCTGATGTGTGGTACCCTGGCGGCATGGTGAGCAGAGTGCCCTATCCCAGTCCCACTT
GTGTCAAAAGCGAAATGGGCCCCTGGATGGATAGCTACTCCGGACCTTACGGGGACATGCGTTTGGAGAC
TGCCAGGGACCATGTTTTGCCCATTGACTATTACTTTCCACCCCAGAAGACCTGCCTGATCTGTGGAGAT
GAAGCTTCTGGGTGTCACTATGGAGCTCTCACATGTGGAAGCTGCAAGGTCTTCTTCAAAAGAGCCGCTG
AAGGGAAACAGAAGTACCTGTGCGCCAGCAGAAATGATTGCACTATTGATAAATTCCGAAGGAAAAATTG
TCCATCTTGTCGTCTTCGGAAATGTTATGAAGCAGGGATGACTCTGGGAGCCCGGAAGCTGAAGAAACTT
GGTAATCTGAAACTACAGGAGGAAGGAGAGGCTTCCAGCACCACCAGCCCCACTGAGGAGACAACCCAGA
AGCTGACAGTGTCACACATTGAAGGCTATGAATGTCAGCCCATCTTTCTGAATGTCCTGGAAGCCATTGA
GCCAGGTGTAGTGTGTGCTGGACACGACAACAACCAGCCCGACTCCTTTGCAGCCTTGCTCTCTAGCCTC
AATGAACTGGGAGAGAGACAGCTTGTACACGTGGTCAAGTGGGCCAAGGCCTTGCCTGGCTTCCGCAACT
TACACGTGGACGACCAGATGGCTGTCATTCAGTACTCCTGGATGGGGCTCATGGTGTTTGCCATGGGCTG
GCGATCCTTCACCAATGTCAACTCCAGGATGCTCTACTTCGCCCCTGATCTGGTTTTCAATGAGTACCGC
ATGCACAAGTCCCGGATGTACAGCCAGTGTGTCCGAATGAGGCACCTCTCTCAAGAGTTTGGATGGCTCC
AAATCACCCCCCAGGAATTCCTGTGCATGAAAGCACTGCTACTCTTCAGCATTATTCCAGTGGATGGGCT
GAAAAATCAAAAATTCTTTGATGAACTTCGAATGAACTACATCAAGGAACTCGATCGTATCATTGCATGC
AAAAGAAAAAATCCCACATCCTGCTCAAGACGCTTCTACCAGCTCACCAAGCTCCTGGACTCCGTGCAGC
CTATTGCGAGAGAGCTGCATCAGTTCACTTTTGACCTGCTAATCAAGTCACACATGGTGAGCGTGGACTT
TCCGGAAATGATGGCAGAGATCATCTCTGTGCAAGTGCCCAAGATCCTTTCTGGGAAAGTCAAGCCCATC
TATTTCCACACCCAGTGAAGCATTGGAAACCCTATTTCCCCACCCCAGCTCATGCCCCCTTTCAGATGTC
TTCTGCCTGTTATAACTCTGCACTACTCCTCTGCAGTGCCTTGGGGAATTTCCTCTATTGATGTACAGTC
TGTCATGAACATGTTCCTGAATTCTATTTGCTGGGCTTTTTTTTTCTCTTTCTCTCCTTTCTTTTTCTTC
TTCCCTCCCTATCTAACCCTCCCATGGCACCTTCAGACTTTGCTTCCCATTGTGGCTCCTATCTGTGTTT
TGAATGGTGTTGTATGCCTTTAAATCTGTGATGATCCTCATATGGCCCAGTGTCAAGTTGTGCTTGTTTA
CAGCACTACTCTGTGCCAGCCACACAAACGTTTACTTATCTTATGCCACGGGAAGTTTAGAGAGCTAAGA
TTATCTGGGGAAATCAAAACAAAAACAAGCAAACAAAAAAAAAAGAAAAACGGAATTCAGATCCACCGGA
TCTAGATAACTGATCATAATCAGCCATACCACATTTGTAGAGGTTTTACTTGCTTTAAAAAACCTCCCAC
ACCTCCCCCTGAACCTGAAACATAAAATGAATGCAATTGTTGTTGTTAACTTGTTTATTGCAGCTTATAA
TGGTTACAAATAAAGCAATAGCATCACAAATTTCACAAATAAAGCATTTTTTTCACTGCATTCTAGTTGT
GGTTTGTCCAAACTCATCAATGTATCTTAACGCGTAAATTGTAAGCGTTAATATTTTGTTAAAATTCGCG
TTAAATTTTTGTTAAATCAGCTCATTTTTTAACCAATAGGCCGAAATCGGCAAAATCCCTTATAAATCAA
AAGAATAGACCGAGATAGGGT
[37 nt withheld, positions 5062-5098]
AAAGAACGTGGACTCCAACGTCAAAGG
[49 nt withheld, positions 5126-5174]
T
[91 nt withheld, positions 5176-5266]
G
[124 nt withheld, positions 5268-5391]
CAGGTGGCACTTTTCGGGGAAATGTGCGCGGAACCCCTATTTGTTTATTTTTCTAAATACATTCAAATAT
GTATCCGCTCATGAGACAATAACCCTGATAAATGCTTCAATAATATTGAAAAAGGAAGAGTCCTGAGGCG
GAAAGAACCAGCTGTGGAATGTGTGTCAGTTAGGGTGTGGAAAGTCCCCAGGCTCCCCAGCAGGCAGAAG
TATGCAAAGCATGCATCTCAATTAGTCAGCAACCAGGTGTGGAAAGTCCCCAGGCTCCCCAGCAGGCAGA
AGTATGCAAAGCATGCATCTCAATTAGTCAGCAACCATAGTCCCGCCCCTAACTCCGCCCATCCCGCCCC
TAACTCCGCCCAGTTCCGCCCATTCTCCGCCCCATGGCTGACTAATTTTTTTTATTTATGCAGAGGCCGA
GGCCGCCTCGGCCTCTGAGCTATTCCAGAAGTAGTGAGGAGGCTTTTTTGGAGGCCTAGGCTTTTGCAAA
GATCGATCAAGAGACAGGATGAGGATCGTTTCGCATGATTGAACAAGATGGATTGCACGCAGGTTCTCCG
GCCGCTTGGGTGGAGAGGCTATTCGGCTATGACTGGGCACAACAGACAATCGGCTGCTCTGATGCCGCCG
TGTTCCGGCTGTCAGCGCAGGGGCGCCCGGTTCTTTTTGTCAAGACCGACCTGTCCGGTGCCCTGAATGA
ACTGCAAGACGAGGCAGCGCGGCTATCGTGGCTGGCCACGACGGGCGTTCCTTGCGCAGCTGTGCTCGAC
GTTGTCACTGAAGCGGGAAGGGACTGGCTGCTATTGGGCGAAGTGCCGGGGCAGGATCTCCTGTCATCTC
ACCTTGCTCCTGCCGAGAAAGTATCCATCATGGCTGATGCAATGCGGCGGCTGCATACGCTTGATCCGGC
TACCTGCCCATTCGACCACCAAGCGAAACATCGCATCGAGCGAGCACGTACTCGGATGGAAGCCGGTCTT
GTCGATCAGGATGATCTGGACGAAGAGCATCAGGGGCTCGCGCCAGCCGAACTGTTCGCCAGGCTCAAGG
CGAGCATGCCCGACGGCGAGGATCTCGTCGTGACCCATGGCGATGCCTGCTTGCCGAATATCATGGTGGA
AAATGGCCGCTTTTCTGGATTCATCGACTGTGGCCGGCTGGGTGTGGCGGACCGCTATCAGGACATAGCG
TTGGCTACCCGTGATATTGCTGAAGAGCTTGGCGGCGAATGGGCTGACCGCTTCCTCGTGCTTTACGGTA
TCGCCGCTCCCGATTCGCAGCGCATCGCCTTCTATCGCCTTCTTGACGAGTTCTTCTGAGCGGGACTCTG
GGGTTCGAAATGACCGACCAAGCGACGCCCAACCTGCCATCACGAGATTTCGATTCCACCGCCGCCTTCT
ATGAAAGGTTGGGCTTCGGAATCGTTTTCCGGGACGCCGGCTGGATGATCCTCCAGCGCGGGGATCTCAT
GCTGGAGTTCTTCGCCCACCCTAGGGGGAGGCTAACTGAAACACGGAAGGAGACAATACCGGAAGGAACC
CGCGCTATGACGGCAATAAAAAGACAGAATAAAACGCACGGTGTTGGGTCGTTTGTTCATAAACGCGGGG
TTCGGTCCCAGGGCTGGCACTCTGTCGATACCCCACCGAGACCCCATTGGGGCCAATACGCCCGCGTTTC
TTCCTTTTCCCCACCCCACCCCCCAAGTTCGGGTGAAGGCCCAGGGCTCGCAGCCAACGTCGGGGCGGCA
GGCCCTGCCATAGCCTCAGGTTACTCATATATACTTTAGATTGATTTAAAACTTCATTTTTAATTTAAAA
GGATCTAGGTGAAGATCCTTTTTGATAATCTCATGACCAAAATCCCTTAACGTGAGTTTTCGTTCCACTG
AGCGTCAGACCCCGTAGAAAAGATCAAAGGATCTTCTTGAGATCCTTTTTTTCTGCGCGTAATCTGCTGC
TTGCAAACAAAAAAACCACCGCTACCAGCGGTGGTTTGTTTGCCGGATCAAGAGCTACCAACTCTTTTTC
CGAAGGTAACTGGCTTCAGCAGAGCGCAGATACCAAATACTGTTCTTCTAGTGTAGCCGTAGTTAGGCCA
CCACTTCAAGAACTCTGTAGCACCGCCTACATACCTCGCTCTGCTAATCCTGTTACCAGTGGCTGCTGCC
AGTGGCGATAAGTCGTGTCTTACCGGGTTGGACTCAAGACGATAGTTACCGGATAAGGCGCAGCGGTCGG
GCTGAACGGGGGGTTCGTGCACACAGCCCAGCTTGGAGCGAACGACCTACACCGAACTGAGATACCTACA
GCGTGAGCTATGAGAAAGCGCCACGCTTCCCGAAGGGAGAAAGGCGGACAGGTATCCGGTAAGCGGCAGG
GTCGGAACAGGAGAGCGCACGAGGGAGCTTCCAGGGGGAAACGCCTGGTATCTTTATAGTCCTGTCGGGT
TTCGCCACCTCTGACTTGAGCGTCGATTTTTGTGATGCTCGTCAGGGGGGCGGAGCCTATGGAAAAACGC
CAGCAACGCGGCCTTTTTACGGTTCCTGGCCTTTTGCTGGCCTTTTGCTCACATGTTCTTTCCTGCGTTA
TCCCCTGATTCTGTGGATAACCGTATTACCGCC
